Addgene plasmid #64102: pGATOR
Purpose: Tet inducible, Gateway adapted ROSA26 targeting Vector
Depositing lab: Bill Skarnes. Depositing organization: Wellcome Sanger Institute. Publication: Selecting antagonistic antibodies that control differentiation through inducible expression in embryonic stem cells. Melidoni AN, Dyson MR, Wormald S, McCafferty J. Proc Natl Acad Sci U S A. 2013 Oct 29;110(44):17802-7. doi: 10.1073/pnas.1312062110. Epub 2013 Sep 30. PubMed 24082130.
Backbone
  Vector backbone: pBR322
  Backbone size w/o insert (bp): 3000
  Total vector size (bp): 23453
  Vector type: Mammalian Expression, Mouse Targeting ; Tet Inducible
  Selectable markers: Puromycin
Growth in bacteria
  Bacterial resistance: Chloramphenicol and Ampicillin, 25 & 100 μg/mL
  Growth temperature: 37°C
  Growth strain: ccdB Survival
  Copy number: Unknown
Gene/Insert
  Gene/Insert name: rTTA
  Species: Synthetic
  Insert size (bp): 1026
  Entrez Gene: Gt(ROSA)26Sor (a.k.a. Gtrgeo26, Gtrosa26, R26, ROSA26, Thumpd3as1)
  Promoter: ROSA26 endogenous
  Cloning method: Unknown
  Sequencing primers: 5′ GGATCTGTAGGGCGCAGTAG; 3′ AGACGATTTCGATCTGGACA
Resource information
  A portion of this plasmid was derived from a plasmid made by: The pGATOR vector was at Bill Skarnes’ lab (Sanger) and is a modification of a Rosa26 targeting vector obtained from Anton Berns’ lab (a scientist at Netherland Cancer Institute - NKI), described in this paper: A highly efficient ligand-regulated Cre recombinase mouse line shows that LoxP recombination is position dependent. (https://www.ncbi.nlm.nih.gov/pubmed/11306549) Vooijs M, Jonkers J, Berns A. EMBO Rep. 2001 Apr;2(4):292-7.
Terms and licenses: Academic/Nonprofit Terms; Industry Terms: Not Available to Industry
How to cite: pGATOR was a gift from Bill Skarnes (Addgene plasmid # 64102 ; http://n2t.net/addgene:64102 ; RRID:Addgene_64102)
