[The description below was written by a language model from this plasmid's Addgene catalogue record and pLannotate feature annotations shown in this document.]
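Description:
pGATOR is a large (about 23.4 kb) mouse gene-targeting vector built on a pBR322-type backbone, designed to place a tetracycline-inducible, Gateway-adapted expression system into the ROSA26 locus. In bacteria it replicates from a ColE1/pMB1-family origin. An f1 origin and remnants of the pBR322 bom, rop and tetracycline-resistance regions are also annotated. Selection uses ampicillin (backbone bla gene) together with chloramphenicol (the CmR gene inside the Gateway cassette). Because that cassette also carries the ccdB toxin gene, the empty vector must be maintained in a ccdB-tolerant strain.

The payload is flanked by homology from intron 1 of mouse Rosa26, with annotated arm segments upstream and a longer downstream stretch that extends into neighbouring Thumpd3 sequence. Following the 5′ homology, an adenovirus major late splice acceptor precedes the recorded insert, a synthetic rtTA-type transactivator annotated as a TetR portion fused to the VP16 activation domain. After correct integration, this transactivator has no promoter of its own and is expressed by splicing into the endogenous ROSA26 transcript. An SV40 poly(A) signal lies just after the coding sequence, although it is annotated on the opposite strand.

Next comes a tight TRE promoter (seven tet operators plus a minimal CMV promoter) driving an attR1–CmR–ccdB–attR2 destination cassette with an SV40 poly(A) signal. An LR reaction swaps in a gene of interest from an entry clone, placing it under tetracycline/doxycycline-regulated control. A PGK promoter–PuroR–PGK poly(A) unit allows puromycin selection of targeted cells. The associated publication used inducible expression in embryonic stem cells to select antibodies that control differentiation. The vector is recorded as a modification of an earlier Rosa26 targeting vector.
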