Features (pLannotate 1.2.2; 39 found; start..end, strand, type, name):
    184..564     +  CDS            YPB1_ECOLX: Protein predicted: Swiss-Prot protein existence level 4. From Escherichia coli.
    806..1430    -  CDS            TcR (fragment): tetracycline efflux protein; tet; confers resistance to tetracycline
   1956..3038    +  misc_feature   Rosa26 left arm: left homology arm from intron 1 of the mouse Rosa26 gene (Soriano, 1999)
   3040..3850    +  misc_feature   Rosa26 right arm: right homology arm from intron 1 of the mouse Rosa26 gene (Soriano, 1999)
   4744..4847    +  misc_feature   Ad SA: adenovirus major late transcript splice acceptor (Friedrich and Soriano, 1991)
   4915..5531    +  CDS            TetR (fragment): tetracycline repressor TetR; tetR from transposon Tn10; TetR binds to the tetracycline operator tetO to inhibit transcription. This inhibition can be relieved by adding tetracycline or doxycycline.
   5683..5916    +  CDS            VP16 AD: transcriptional activation domain of herpes simplex virus protein VP16 (Triezenberg et al., 1988; Cousens et al., 1989); UL48
   5930..6064    -  polyA_signal   SV40 poly(A) signal: SV40 polyadenylation signal
   6087..6170    -  CDS            large T antigen (fragment): large T antigen from SV40 (simian virus 40)
   6164..6394    -  CDS            str (fragment): STR_KLEPN - Protein inferred from homology: Swiss-Prot protein existence level 3. The aminoglycoside phosphotransferases achieve inactivation of their antibiotic substrates by phosphorylation. From Klebsiella pneumoniae.
   6436..6750    +  promoter       tight TRE promoter: Tet-responsive promoter PTight, consisting of seven tet operator sequences followed by the minimal CMV promoter
   6753..6771    -  misc_feature   MCS (fragment): pUC18/19 multiple cloning site
   6776..6900    +  protein_bind   attR1: mutant version of attR; recombination site for the Gateway® LR reaction LR Clonase™
   6925..6955    +  promoter       lac UV5 promoter: E. coli lac promoter with an "up" mutation
   6979..7008    +  promoter       cat promoter (fragment): promoter of the E. coli cat gene encoding chloramphenicol acetyltransferase
   7009..7668    +  CDS            CmR: chloramphenicol acetyltransferase; cat; confers resistance to chloramphenicol
   7847..8005    +  CDS            ccdA (fragment): CCDA_ECO57 - Also known as H, letA. Experimental evidence at protein level: Swiss-Prot protein existence level 1. Antitoxin component of a type II toxin-antitoxin (TA) system which inhibits the post-segregational killing (PSK) of plasmid-free cells, also referred to as a plasmid addiction system. Binds to and blocks the activity of CcdB; will also remove bound CcdB protein from the CcdB-GyrA complex by forming a CcdA-CcdB complex, a process termed rejuvenation. Functions as a transcriptional corepressor for the ccdAB operon, repression also requires CcdB (By similarity). From Escherichia coli
   8010..8312    +  CDS            ccdB: CCDB_ECOLI - Also known as G, letB, letD. Experimental evidence at protein level: Swiss-Prot protein existence level 1. Toxic component of a type II toxin-antitoxin (TA) system, functioning in plasmid maintainence. Responsible for the post- segregational killing (PSK) of plasmid-free cells, also referred to as a plasmid addiction system. Half-life of over 2 hours. Cell killing by CcdB is accompanied by filamentation, defects in chromosome and plasmid segregation, defects in cell division, formation of anucleate cells, decreased DNA synthesis and plasmid loss. Interferes with the activity of DN
   8356..8480    -  protein_bind   attR2: mutant version of attR; recombination site for the Gateway® LR reaction LR Clonase™
   8521..8604    +  CDS            large T antigen (fragment): large T antigen from SV40 (simian virus 40)
   8627..8708    +  polyA_signal   SV40 poly(A) signal: SV40 polyadenylation signal
   8838..9337    +  promoter       PGK promoter: mouse phosphoglycerate kinase 1 promoter
   9356..9955    +  CDS            PuroR: puromycin N-acetyltransferase; pac from Streptomyces alboniger; confers resistance to puromycin
  10005..10136   +  CDS            dmpM (fragment): DMPM_STRAD - Protein inferred from homology: Swiss-Prot protein existence level 3. From Streptomyces alboniger.
  10137..10414   +  polyA_signal   PGK poly(A) signal (fragment): mouse phosphoglycerate kinase 1 polyadenylation signal
  10438..13026   +  misc_feature   Rosa26 right arm (fragment): right homology arm from intron 1 of the mouse Rosa26 gene (Soriano, 1999)
  16898..17455   -  CDS            Thumpd3 (fragment): THUM3_MOUSE - Experimental evidence at protein level: Swiss-Prot protein existence level 1. From Mus musculus (Mouse).
  17854..17964   -  CDS            Thumpd3 (fragment): THUM3_MOUSE - Experimental evidence at protein level: Swiss-Prot protein existence level 1. From Mus musculus (Mouse).
  19061..19177   -  CDS            Thumpd3 (fragment): THUM3_MOUSE - Experimental evidence at protein level: Swiss-Prot protein existence level 1. From Mus musculus (Mouse).
  20291..20309   -  promoter       T7 promoter: promoter for bacteriophage T7 RNA polymerase
  20312..20469   +  CDS            lacZα (fragment): LacZα fragment of β-galactosidase; lacZ fragment
  20473..20901   +  rep_origin     f1 ori (sequence partly withheld): f1 bacteriophage origin of replication; arrow indicates direction of (+) strand synthesis
  20929..21028   -  misc_feature   bom (fragment): basis of mobility region from pBR322
  21130..21165   -  CDS            rop (fragment): Rop protein, which maintains plasmids at low copy number; rop
  21260..21364   +  promoter       AmpR promoter: bla
  21365..22225   +  CDS            AmpR: β-lactamase; bla; confers resistance to ampicillin, carbenicillin, and related antibiotics
  22396..22984   +  rep_origin     ori: high-copy-number ColE1/pMB1/pBR322/pUC origin of replication
  23170..23310   -  misc_feature   bom: basis of mobility region from pBR322
  23412..167     -  CDS            rop (fragment) (across the origin): Rop protein, which maintains plasmids at low copy number; rop
>Addgene plasmid #64102 | pGATOR | depositor full sequence | sequence record 133345 | pGATOR sequence 23446 bps
AAACGCGCGAGGCAGCTGCGGTAAAGCTCATCAGCGTGGTCGTGAAGCGATTCACAGATGTCTGCCTGTT
CATCCGCGTCCAGCTCGTTGAGTTTCTCCAGAAGCGTTAATGTCTGGCTTCTGATAAAGCGGGCCATGTT
AAGGGCGGTTTTTTCCTGTTTGGTCACTGATGCCTCCGTGTAAGGGGGATTTCTGTTCATGGGGGTAATG
ATACCGATGAAACGAGAGAGGATGCTCACGATACGGGTTACTGATGATGAACATGCCCGGTTACTGGAAC
GTTGTGAGGGTAAACAACTGGCGGTATGGATGCGGCGGGACCAGAGAAAAATCACTCAGGGTCAATGCCA
GCGCTTCGTTAATACAGATGTAGGTGTTCCACAGGGTAGCCAGCAGCATCCTGCGATGCAGATCCGGAAC
ATAATGGTGCAGGGCGCTGACTTCCGCGTTTCCAGACTTTACGAAACACGGAAACCGAAGACCATTCATG
TTGTTGCTCAGGTCGCAGACGTTTTGCAGCAGCAGTCGCTTCACGTTCGCTCGCGTATCGGTGATTCATT
CTGCTAACCAGTAAGGCAACCCCGCCAGCCTAGCCGGGTCCTCAACGACAGGAGCACGATCATGCGCACC
CGTGGCCAGGACCCAACGCTGCCCGAGATGCGCCGCGTGCGGCTGCTGGAGATGGCGGACGCGATGGATA
TGTTCTGCCAAGGGTTGGTTTGCGCATTCACAGTTCTCCGCAAGAATTGATTGGCTCCAATTCTTGGAGT
GGTGAATCCGTTAGCGAGGTGCCGCCGGCTTCCATTCAGGTCGAGGTGGCCCGGCTCCATGCACCGCGAC
GCAACGCGGGGAGGCAGACAAGGTATAGGGCGGCGCCTACAATCCATGCCAACCCGTTCCATGTGCTCGC
CGAGGCGGCATAAATCGCCGTGACGATCAGCGGTCCAATGATCGAAGTTAGGCTGGTAAGAGCCGCGAGC
GATCCTTGAAGCTGTCCCTGATGGTCGTCATCTACCTGCCTGGACAGCATGGCCTGCAACGCGGGCATCC
CGATGCCGCCGGAAGCGAGAAGAATCATAATGGGGAAGGCCATCCAGCCTCGCGTCGCGAACGCCAGCAA
GACGTAGCCCAGCGCGTCGGCCGCCATGCCGGCGATAATGGCCTGCTTCTCGCCGAAACGTTTGGTGGCG
GGACCAGTGACGAAGGCTTGAGCGAGGGCGTGCAAGATTCCGAATACCGCAAGCGACAGGCCGATCATCG
TCGCGCTCCAGCGAAAGCGGTCCTCGCCGAAAATGACCCAGAGCGCTGCCGGCACCTGTCCTACGAGTTG
CATGATAAAGAAGACAGTCATAAGTGCGGCGACGATAGTCATGCCCCGCGCCCACCGGAAGGAGCTGACT
GGGTTGAAGGCTCTCAAGGGCATCGGTCGAGTTAGGCCCAACGCGGCGCCACGGCGTTTCCTGGCCGGGA
ATGGCCCGTACCCGTGAGGTGGGGGTGGGGGGCAGAAAAGGCGGAGCGAGCCCGAGGCGGGGAGGGGGAG
GGCCAGGGGCGGAGGGGGCCGGCACTACTGTGTTGGCGGACTGGCGGGACTAGGGCTGCGTGAGTCTCTG
AGCGCAGGCGGGCGGCGGCCGCCCCTCCCCCGGCGGCGGCAGCGGCGGCAGCGGCGGCAGCTCACTCAGC
CCGCTGCCCGAGCGGAAACGCCACTGACCGCACGGGGATTCCCAGTGCCGGCGCCAGGGGCACGCGGGAC
ACGCCCCCTCCCGCCGCGCCATTGGCCTCTCCGCCCACCGCCCCACACTTATTGGCCGGTGCGCCGCCAA
TCAGCGGAGGCTGCCGGGGCCGCCTAAAGAAGAGGCTGTGCTTTGGGGCTCCGGCTCCTCAGAGAGCCTC
GGCTAGGTAGGGGATCGGGACTCTGGCGGGAGGGCGGCTTGGTGCGTTTGCGGGGATGGGCGGCCGCGGC
AGGCCCTCCGAGCGTGGTGGAGCCGTTCTGTGAGACAGCCGGGTACGAGTCGTGACGCTGGAAGGGGCAA
GCGGGTGGTGGGCAGGAATGCGGTCCGCCCTGCAGCAACCGGAGGGGGAGGGAGAAGGGAGCGGAAAAGT
CTCCACCGGACGCGGCCATGGCTCGGGGGGGGGGGGGCAGCGGAGGAGCGCTTCCGGCCGACGTCTCGTC
GCTGATTGGCTTCTTTTCCTCCCGCCGTGTGTGAAAACACAAATGGCGTGTTTTGGTTGGCGTAAGGCGC
CTGTCAGTTAACGGCAGCCGGAGTGCGCAGCCGCCGGCAGCCTCGCTCTGCCCACTGGGTGGGGCGGGAG
GTAGGTGGGGTGAGGCGAGCTGGACGTGCGGGCGCGGTCGGCCTCTGGCGGGGCGGGGGAGGGGAGGGAG
GGTCAGCGAAAGTAGCTCGCGCGCGAGCGGCCGCCCACCCTCCCCTTCCTCTGGGGGAGTCGTTTTACCC
GCCGCCGGCCGGGCCTCGTCGTCTGATTGGCTCTCGGGGCCCAGAAAACTGGCCCTTGCCATTGGCTCGT
GTTCGTGCAAGTTGAGTCCATCCGCCGGCCAGCGGGGGCGGCGAGGAGGCGCTCCCAGGTTCCGGCCCTC
CCCTCGGCCCCGCGCCGCAGAGTCTGGCCGCGCGCCCCTGCGCAACGTGGCAGGAAGCGCGCGCTGGGGG
CGGGGACGGGCAGTAGGGCTGAGCGGCTGCGGGGCGGGTGCAAGCACGTTTCCGACTTGAGTTGCCTCAA
GAGGGGCGTGCTGAGCCAGACCTCCATCGCGCACTCCGGGGAGTGGAGGGAAGGAGCGAGGGCTCAGTTG
GGCTGTTTTGGAGGCAGGAAGCACTTGCTCTCCCAAAGTCGCTCTGAGTTGTTATCAGTAAGGGAGCTGC
AGTGGAGTAGGCGGGGAGAAGGCCGCACCCTTCTCCGGAGGGGGGAGGGGAGTGTTGCAATACCTTTCTG
GGAGTTCTCTGCTGCCTCCTGGCTTCTGAGGACCGCCCTGGGCCTGGGAGAATCCCTTCCCCCTCTTCCC
TCGTGATCTGCAACTCCAGTCTTTCTAGAAGATGGGCGGGAGTCTTCTGGGCAGGCTTAAAGGCTAACCT
GGTGTGTGGGCGTTGTCCTGCAGGGGAATTGAACAGGTGTAAAATTGGAGGGACAAGACTTCCCACAGAT
TTTCGGTTTTGTCGGGAAGTTTTTTAATAGGGGCAAATAAGGAAAATGGGAGGATAGGTAGTCATCTGGG
GTTTTATGCAGCAAAACTACAGGTTATTATTGCTTGTGATCCGCCTCGGAGTATTTTCCATCGAGGTAGA
TTAAAGACATGCTCACCCGAGTTTTATACTCTCCTGCTTGAGATCCTTACTACAGTATGAAATTACAGTG
TCGCGAGTTAGACTATGTAAGCAGAATTTTAATCATTTTTAAAGAGCCCAGTACTTCATATCCATTTCTC
CCGCTCCTTCTGCAGCCTTATCAAAAGGTATTTTAGAACACTCATTTTAGCCCCATTTTCATTTATTATA
CTGGCTTATCCAACCCCTAGACAGAGCATTGGCATTTTCCCTTTCCTGATCTTAGAAGTCTGATGACTCA
TGAAACCAGACAGATTAGTTACATACACCACAAATCGAGGCTGTAGCTGGGGCCTCAACACTGCAGTTCT
TTTATAACTCCTTAGTACACTTTTTGTTGATCCTTTGCCTTGATCCTTAATTTTCAGTGTCTATCACCTC
TCCCGTCAGGTGGTGTTCCACATTTGGGCCTATTCTCAGTCCAGGGAGTTTTACAACAATAGATGTATTG
AGAATCCAACCTAAAGCTTAACTTTCCACTCCCATGAATGCCTCTCTCCTTTTTCTCCATTTATAAACTG
AGCTATTAACCATTAATGGTTTCCAGGTGGATGTCTCCTCCCCCAATATTACCTGATGTATCTTACATAT
TGCCAGGCTGATATTTTAAGACATTAAAAGGTATATTTCATTATTGAGCCACATGGTATTGATTACTGCT
TACTAAAATTTTGTCATTGTACACATCTGTAAAAGGTGGTTCCTTTTGGAATGCAAAGTTCAGGTGTTTG
TTGTCTTTCCTGACCTAAGGTCTTGTGAGCTTGTATTTTTTCTATTTAAGCAGTGCTTTCTCTTGGACTG
GCTTGACTCATGGCATTCTACACGTTATTGCTGGTCTAAATGTGATTTTGCCAAGCTTCTTCAGGACCTA
TAATTTTGCTTGACTTGTAGCCAAACACAAGTAAAATGATTAAGCAACAAATGTATTTGTGAAGCTTGGT
TTTTAGGTTGTTGTGTTGTGTGTGCTTGTGCTCTATAATAATACTATCCAGGGGCTGGAGAGGTGGCTCG
GAGTTCAAGAGCACAGACTGCTCTTCCAGAAGTCCTGAGTTCAATTCCCAGCAACCACATGGTGGCTCAC
AACCATCTGTAATGGGATCTGATGCCCTCTTCTGGTGTGTCTGAAGACCACAAGTGTATTCACATTAAAT
AAATAAATCCTCCTTCTTCTTCTTTTTTTTTTTTTTAAAGAGAATACTGTCTCCAGTAGAATTTACTGAA
GTAATGAAATACTTTGTGTTTGTTCCAATATGGTAGCCAATAATCAAATTACTCTTTAAGCACTGGAAAT
GTTACCAAGGAACTAATTTTTATTTGAAGTGTAACTGTGGACAGAGGAGCCATAACTGCAGACTTGTGGG
ATACAGAAGACCAATGCAGACTTTAATGTCTTTAGCCTTAATTAAGGGATCTGTAGGGCGCAGTAGTCCA
GGGTTTCCTTGATGATGTCATACTTATCCTGTCCCTTTTTTTTCCACAGCTCGCGGTTGAGGACAAACTC
TTCGCGGTCTTTCCAGTGGGGATCGACGGTATCGTAGAGTCGAGGCCGCTCTAGGAATTCACCATGCCAA
AGAGACCCAGACCCTCTAGATTAGATAAAAGTAAAGTGATTAACAGCGCATTAGAGCTGCTTAATGAGGT
CGGAATCGAAGGTTTAACAACCCGTAAACTCGCCCAGAAGCTTGGTGTAGAGCAGCCTACACTGTATTGG
CATGTAAAAAATAAGCGGGCTTTGCTCGACGCCTTAGCCATTGAGATGTTAGATAGGCACCATACTCACT
TTTGCCCTTTAAAAGGGGAAAGCTGGCAAGATTTTTTACGCAATAACGCTAAAAGTTTTAGATGTGCTTT
ACTAAGTCATCGCAATGGAGCAAAAGTACATTCAGATACACGGCCTACAGAAAAACAGTATGAAACTCTC
GAAAATCAATTAGCCTTTTTATGCCAACAAGGTTTTTCACTAGAGAACGCGTTATATGCACTCAGCGCTG
TGGGGCATTTTACTTTAGGTTGCGTATTGGAAGATCAAGAGCATCAAGTCGCTAAAGAAGAAAGGGAAAC
ACCTACTACTGATAGTATGCCGCCATTATTACGACAAGCTATCGAATTATTTGATCACCAAGGTGCAGAG
CCAGCCTTCTTATTCGGCCTTGAATTGATCATATGCGGATTAGAAAAACAACTTAAATGTGAAAGTGGGT
CCGCGTACAGCCGCGCGCGTACGAAAAACAATTACGGGTCTACCATCGAGGGCCTGCTCGATCTCCCGGA
CGACGACGCCCCCGAAGAGGCGGGGCTGGCGGCTCCGCGCCTGTCCTTTCTCCCCGCGGGACACACGCGC
AGACTGTCGACGGCCCCCCCGACCGATGTCAGCCTGGGGGACGAGCTCCACTTAGACGGCGAGGACGTGG
CGATGGCGCATGCCGACGCGCTAGACGATTTCGATCTGGACATGTTGGGGGACGGGGATTCCCCGGGTCC
GGGATTTACCCCCCACGACTCCGCCCCCTACGGCGCTCTGGATATGGCCGACTTCGAGTTTGAGCAGATG
TTTACCGATGCCCTTGGAATTGACGAGTACGGTGGGTAGGGGGCGCGAGGATCCAGACATGATAAGATAC
ATTGATGAGTTTGGACAAACCACAACTAGAATGCAGTGAAAAAAATGCTTTATTTGTGAAATTTGTGATG
CTATTGCTTTATTTGTAACCATTATAAGCTGCAATAAACAAGTTAACAACAACAATTGCATTCATTTTAT
GTTTCAGGTTCAGGGGGAGGTGTGGGAGGTTTTTTAAAGCAAGTAAAACCTCTACAAATGTGGTATGGCT
GATTATGATCCTGCAAGCCTCGTCGTCCTGGCCGGACCACGCTATCTGTGCAAGGTCCCCGGCCCCGGAC
GCGCGCTCCATGAGCAGAGCGCCCGCCGCCGAGGCGAAGACTCGGGCGGCGCCCTGCCCGTCCCACCAGG
TCAACAGGCGGTAACCGGCCTCTTCATCGGGAATGCGCGCGACCTTCAGCATCGCCGGCATGTCCCCCTG
GCGGACGGGAAGTATCCAGCTCGACCAAGCTTGGCGAGATTTCTAAGGAAGCTTCGTCTTCACTCGAGTT
TACTCCCTATCAGTGATAGAGAACGTATGTCGAGTTTACTCCCTATCAGTGATAGAGAACGATGTCGAGT
TTACTCCCTATCAGTGATAGAGAACGTATGTCGAGTTTACTCCCTATCAGTGATAGAGAACGTATGTCGA
GTTTACTCCCTATCAGTGATAGAGAACGTATGTCGAGTTTATCCCTATCAGTGATAGAGAACGTATGTCG
AGTTTACTCCCTATCAGTGATAGAGAACGTATGTCGAGGTAGGCGTGTACGGTGGGAGGCCTATATAAGC
AGAGCTCGTTTAGTGAACCGTCAGATCGCCTGGAGGATCCCCGGGTACCGATATCACAAGTTTGTACAAA
AAAGCTGAACGAGAAACGTAAAATGATATAAATATCAATATATTAAATTAGATTTTGCATAAAAAACAGA
CTACATAATACTGTAAAACACAACATATCCAGTCACTATGGCGGCCGCATTAGGCACCCCAGGCTTTACA
CTTTATGCTTCCGGCTCGTATAATGTGTGGATTTTGAGTTAGGATCCGTCGAGATTTTCAGGAGCTAAGG
AAGCTAAAATGGAGAAAAAAATCACTGGATATACCACCGTTGATATATCCCAATGGCATCGTAAAGAACA
TTTTGAGGCATTTCAGTCAGTTGCTCAATGTACCTATAACCAGACCGTTCAGCTGGATATTACGGCCTTT
TTAAAGACCGTAAAGAAAAATAAGCACAAGTTTTATCCGGCCTTTATTCACATTCTTGCCCGCCTGATGA
ATGCTCATCCGGAATTCCGTATGGCAATGAAAGACGGTGAGCTGGTGATATGGGATAGTGTTCACCCTTG
TTACACCGTTTTCCATGAGCAAACTGAAACGTTTTCATCGCTCTGGAGTGAATACCACGACGATTTCCGG
CAGTTTCTACACATATATTCGCAAGATGTGGCGTGTTACGGTGAAAACCTGGCCTATTTCCCTAAAGGGT
TTATTGAGAATATGTTTTTCGTCTCAGCCAATCCCTGGGTGAGTTTCACCAGTTTTGATTTAAACGTGGC
CAATATGGACAACTTCTTCGCCCCCGTTTTCACCATGGGCAAATATTATACGCAAGGCGACAAGGTGCTG
ATGCCGCTGGCGATTCAGGTTCATCATGCCGTTTGTGATGGCTTCCATGTCGGCAGAATGCTTAATGAAT
TACAACAGTACTGCGATGAGTGGCAGGGCGGGGCGTAAACGCGTGGATCCGGCTTACTAAAAGCCAGATA
ACAGTATGCGTATTTGCGCGCTGATTTTTGCGGTATAAGAATATATACTGATATGTATACCCGAAGTATG
TCAAAAAGAGGTATGCTATGAAGCAGCGTATTACAGTGACAGTTGACAGCGACAGCTATCAGTTGCTCAA
GGCATATATGATGTCAATATCTCCGGTCTGGTAAGCACAACCATGCAGAATGAAGCCCGTCGTCTGCGTG
CCGAACGCTGGAAAGCGGAAAATCAGGAAGGGATGGCTGAGGTCGCCCGGTTTATTGAAATGAACGGCTC
TTTTGCTGACGAGAACAGGGGCTGGTGAAATGCAGTTTAAGGTTTACACCTATAAAAGAGAGAGCCGTTA
TCGTCTGTTTGTGGATGTACAGAGTGATATTATTGACACGCCCGGGCGACGGATGGTGATCCCCCTGGCC
AGTGCACGTCTGCTGTCAGATAAAGTCTCCCGTGAACTTTACCCGGTGGTGCATATCGGGGATGAAAGCT
GGCGCATGATGACCACCGATATGGCCAGTGTGCCGGTCTCCGTTATCGGGGAAGAAGTGGCTGATCTCAG
CCACCGCGAAAATGACATCAAAAACGCCATTAACCTGATGTTCTGGGGAATATAAATGTCAGGCTCCCTT
ATACACAGCCAGTCTGCAGGTCGACCATAGTGACTGGATATGTTGTGTTTTACAGTATTATGTAGTCTGT
TTTTTATGCAAAATCTAATTTAATATATTGATATTTATATCATTTTACGTTTCTCGTTCAGCTTTCTTGT
ACAAAGTGGTGATATCGGTACCGATAAGCTTGTCGACGATATCTCTAGAGGATCATAATCAGCCATACCA
CATTTGTAGAGGTTTTACTTGCTTTAAAAAACCTCCCACACCTCCCCCTGAACCTGAAACATAAAATGAA
TGCAATTGTTGTTGTTAACTTGTTTATTGCAGCTTATAATGGTTACAAATAAAGCAATAGCATCACAAAT
TTCACAAATAAAGCATTTTTTTCACTGCCTCGAGCTTCTCTCCTGACTACTCCCAGTCATAGCTGTCCCT
CTTCTCTTATGGAGATCCCTCGACCTGCAGCCCAAGCTAGAGCGGCCGCTAGCTCGAGTCGATCTGATAT
CATCGATGAATTCTACCGGGTAGGGGAGGCGCTTTTCCCAAGGCAGTCTGGAGCATGCGCTTTAGCAGCC
CCGCTGGGCACTTGGCGCTACACAAGTGGCCTCTGGCCTCGCACACATTCCACATCCACCGGTAGGCGCC
AACCGGCTCCGTTCTTTGGTGGCCCCTTCGCGCCACCTTCTACTCCTCCCCTAGTCAGGAAGTTCCCCCC
CGCCCCGCAGCTCGCGTCGTGCAGGACGTGACAAATGGAAGTAGCACGTCTCACTAGTCTCGTGCAGATG
GACAGCACCGCTGAGCAATGGAAGCGGGTAGGCCTTTGGGGCAGCGGCCAATAGCAGCTTTGCTCCTTCG
CTTTCTGGGCTCAGAGGCTGGGAAGGGGTGGGTCCGGGGGCGGGCTCAGGGGCGGGCTCAGGGGCGGGGC
GGGCGCCCGAAGGTCCTCCGGAGGCCCGGCATTCTGCACGCTTCAAAAGCGCACGTCTGCCGCGCTGTTC
TCCTCTTCCTCATCTCCGGGCCTTTCGACCGATCCAGCCGCCACCATGACCGAGTACAAGCCCACGGTGC
GCCTCGCCACCCGCGACGACGTCCCCCGGGCCGTACGCACCCTCGCCGCCGCGTTCGCCGACTACCCCGC
CACGCGCCACACCGTCGACCCGGACCGCCACATCGAGCGGGTCACCGAGCTGCAAGAACTCTTCCTCACG
CGCGTCGGGCTCGACATCGGCAAGGTGTGGGTCGCGGACGACGGCGCCGCGGTGGCGGTCTGGACCACGC
CGGAGAGCGTCGAAGCGGGGGCGGTGTTCGCCGAGATCGGCCCGCGCATGGCCGAGTTGAGCGGTTCCCG
GCTGGCCGCGCAGCAACAGATGGAAGGCCTCCTGGCGCCGCACCGGCCCAAGGAGCCCGCGTGGTTCCTG
GCCACCGTCGGCGTCTCGCCCGACCACCAGGGCAAGGGTCTGGGCAGCGCCGTCGTGCTCCCCGGAGTGG
AGGCGGCCGAGCGCGCCGGGGTGCCCGCCTTCCTGGAGACCTCCGCGCCCCGCAACCTCCCCTTCTACGA
GCGGCTCGGCTTCACCGTCACCGCCGACGTCGAGGTGCCCGAAGGACCGCGCACCTGGTGCATGACCCGC
AAGCCCGGTGCCTGACGCCCGCCCCACGACCCGCAGCGCCCGACCGAAAGGAGCGCACGACCCCATGGCT
CCGACCGAAGCCACCCGGGGCGGCCCCGCCGACCCCGCACCCGCCCCCGAGGCCCACCGCGGGGGACACA
CCGAACACGCCGACCCTGCTGAACACGCGGCGCAGTTCGGTGCCCAGGAGCGGATCGAAATTGATGATCT
ATTAAACAATAAAGATGTCCACTAAAATGGAAGTTTTTCCTGTCATACTTTGTTAAGAAGGGTGAGAACA
GAGTACCTACATTTTGAATGGAAGGATTGGAGCTACGGGGGTGGGGGTGGGGTGGGATTAGATAAATGCC
TGCTCTTTACTGAAGGCTCTTTACTATTGCTTTATGATAATGTTTCATAGTTGGATATCATAATTTAAAC
AAGCAAAACCAAATTAAGGGCCAGCTCATTCCTCCCACTCATGATCTATAGATCGACGCGTACGAATTCG
AATCGATCTAGCTTTACTTAACTTTTGTGCTTCATCTATACAAAGCTGAAAGCTAAGTCTGCAGCCATTA
CTAAACATGAAAGCAAGTAATGATAATTTTGGATTTCAAAAATGTAGGGCCAGAGTTTAGCCAGCCAGTG
GTGGTGCTTGCCTTTATGCCTTTAATCCCAGCACTCTGGAGGCAGAGACAGGCAGATCTCTGAGTTTGAG
CCCAGCCTGGTCTACACATCAAGTTCTATCTAGGATAGCCAGGAATACACACAGAAACCCTGTTGGGGAG
GGGGGCTCTGAGATTTCATAAAATTATAATTGAAGCATTCCCTAATGAGCCACTATGGATGTGGCTAAAT
CCGTCTACCTTTCTGATGAGATTTGGGTATTATTTTTTCTGTCTCTGCTGTTGGTTGGGTCTTTTGACAC
TGTGGGCTTTCTTTAAAGCCTCCTTCCTGCCATGTGGTCTCTTGTTTGCTACTAACTTCCCATGGCTTAA
ATGGCATGGCTTTTTGCCTTCTAAGGGCAGCTGCTGAGATTTGCAGCCTGATTTCCAGGGTGGGGTTGGG
AAATCTTTCAAACACTAAAATTGTCCTTTAATTTTTTTTTTAAAAAATGGGTTATATAATAAACCTCATA
AAATAGTTATGAGGAGTGAGGTGGACTAATATTAAATGAGTCCCTCCCCTATAAAAGAGCTATTAAGGCT
TTTTGTCTTATACTTAACTTTTTTTTTAAATGTGGTATCTTTAGAACCAAGGGTCTTAGAGTTTTAGTAT
ACAGAAACTGTTGCATCGCTTAATCAGATTTTCTAGTTTCAAATCCAGAGAATCCAAATTCTTCACAGCC
AAAGTCAAATTAAGAATTTCTGACTTTTAATGTTAATTTGCTTACTGTGAATATAAAAATGATAGCTTTT
CCTGAGGCAGGGTCTCACTATGTATCTCTGCCTGATCTGCAACAAGATATGTAGACTAAAGTTCTGCCTG
CTTTTGTCTCCTGAATACTAAGGTTAAAATGTAGTAATACTTTTGGAACTTGCAGGTCAGATTCTTTTAT
AGGGGACACACTAAGGGAGCTTGGGTGATAGTTGGTAAAATGTGTTTCAAGTGATGAAAACTTGAATTAT
TATCACCGCAACCTACTTTTTAAAAAAAAAAGCCAGGCCTGTTAGAGCATGCTTAAGGGATCCCTAGGAC
TTGCTGAGCACACAAGAGTAGTTACTTGGCAGGCTCCTGGTGAGAGCATATTTCAAAAAACAAGGCAGAC
AACCAAGAAACTACAGTTAAGGTTACCTGTCTTTAAACCATCTGCATATACACAGGGATATTAAAATATT
CCAAATAATATTTCATTCAAGTTTTCCCCCATCAAATTGGGACATGGATTTCTCCGGTGAATAGGCAGAG
TTGGAAACTAAACAAATGTTGGTTTTGTGATTTGTGAAATTGTTTTCAAGTGATAGTTAAAGCCCATGAG
ATACAGAACAAAGCTGCTATTTCGAGGTCTCTTGGTTTATACTCAGAAGCACTTCTTTGGGTTTCCCTGC
ACTATCCTGATCATGTGCTAGGCCTACCTTAGGCTGATTGTTGTTCAAATAAACTTAAGTTTCCTGTCAG
GTGATGTCATATGATTTCATATATCAAGGCAAAACATGTTATATATGTTAAACATTTGTACTTAATGTGA
AAGTTAGGTCTTTGTGGGTTTGATTTTTAATTTTCAAAACCTGAGCTAAATAAGTCATTTTTACATGTCT
TACATTTGGTGGAATTGTATAATTGTGGTTTGCAGGCAAGACTCTCTGACCTAGTAACCCTACCTATAGA
GCACTTTGCTGGGTCACAAGTCTAGGAGTCAAGCATTTCACCTTGAAGTTGAGACGTTTTGTTAGTGTAT
ACTAGTTTATATGTTGGAGGACATGTTTATCCAGAAGATATTCAGGACTATTTTTGACTGGGCTAAGGAA
TTGATTCTGATTAGCACTGTTAGTGAGCATTGAGTGGCCTTTAGGCTTGAATTGGAGTCACTTGTATATC
TCAAATAATGCTGGCCTTTTTTAAAAAGCCCTTGTTCTTTATCACCCTGTTTTCTACATAATTTTTGTTC
AAAGAAATACTTGTTTGGATCTCCTTTTGACAACAATAGCATGTTTTCAAGCCATATTTTTTTTCCTTTT
TTTTTTTTTTTTTGGTTTTTCGAGACAGGGTTTCTCTGTATAGCCCTGGCTGTCCTGGAACTCACTTTGT
AGACCAGGCTGGCCTCGAACTCAGAAATCCGCCTGCCTCTGCCTCCTGAGTGCCGGGATTAAAGGCGTGC
ACCACCACGCCTGGCTAAGTTGGATATTTTGTTATATAACTATAACCAATACTAACTCCACTGGGTGGAT
TTTTAATTCAGTCAGTAGTCTTAAGTGGTCTTTATTGGCCCTTCATTAAAATCTACTGTTCACTCTAACA
GAGGCTGTTGGTACTAGTGGCACTTAAGCAACTTCCTACGGATATACTAGCAGATTAAGGGTCAGGGATA
GAAACTAGTCTAGCGTTTTGTATACCTACCAGCTTTATACTACCTTGTTCTGATAGAAATATTTCAGGAC
ATCTAGAGTGTACTATAAGGTTGATGGTAAGCTTATAAGGAACTTGAAAGTGGAGTAACTACTCCATTTC
TCTGAGGGGAGAATTAAAATTTTTGACCAAGTGTTGTTGAGCCACTGAGAATGGTCTCAGAACATAACTT
CTTAAGGAACCTTCCCAGATTGCCCTCAACACTGCACCACATTTGGTCCTGCTTGAACATTGCCATGGCT
CTTAAAGTCTTAATTAAGAATATTAATTGTGTAATTATTGTTTTTCCTCCTTTAGATCATTCCTTGAGGA
CAGGACAGTGCTTGTTTAAGGCTATATTTCTGCTGTCTGAGCAGCAACAGGTCTTCGAGATCAACATGAT
GTTCATAATCCCAAGATGTTGCCATTTATGTTCTCAGAAGCAAGCAGAGGCATGATGGTCAGTGACAGTA
ATGTCACTGTGTTAAATGTTGCTATGCAGTTTGGATTTTTCTAATGTAGTGTAGGTAGAACATATGTGTT
CTGTATGAATTAAACTCTTAAGTTACACCTTGTATAATCCATGCAATGTGTTATGCAATTACCATTTTAA
GTATTGTAGCTTTCTTTGTATGTGAGGATAAAGGTGTTTGTCATAAAATGTTTTGAACATTTCCCCAAAG
TTCCAAATTATAAAACCACAACGTTAGAACTTATTTATGAACAATGGTTGTAGTTTCATGCTTTTAAAAT
GCTTAATTATTCAATTAACACCGTTTGTGTTATAATATATATAAAACTGACATGTAGAAGTGTTTGTCCA
GAACATTTCTTAAATGTATACTGTCTTTAGAGAGTTTAATATAGCATGTCTTTTGCAACATACTAACTTT
TGTGTTGGTGCGAGCAATATTGTGTAGTCATTTTGAAAGGAGTCATTTCAATGAGTGTCAGATTGTTTTG
AATGTTATTGAACATTTTAAATGCAGACTTGTTCGTGTTTTAGAAAGCAAAACTGTCAGAAGCTTTGAAC
TAGAAATTAAAAAGCTGAAGTATTTCAGAAGGGAAATAAGCTACTTGCTGTATTAGTTGAAGGAAAGTGT
AATAGCTTAGAAAATTTAAAACCATATAGTTGTCATTGCTGAATATCTGGCAGATGAAAAGAAATACTCA
GTGGTTCTTTTGAGCAATATAACAGCTTGTTATATTAAAAATTTTCCCCACAGATATAAACTCTAATCTA
TAACTCATAAATGTTACAAATGGATGAAGCTTACAAATGTGGCTTGACTTGTCACTGTGCTTGTTTTAGT
TATGTGAAAGTTTGGCAATAAACCTATGTCCTAAATAGTCAAACTGTGGAATGACTTTTTAATCTATTGG
TTTGTCTAGAACAGTTATGTTGCCATTTGCCCTAATGGTGAAAGAAAAAGTGGGGAGTGCCTTGGCACTG
TTCATTTGTGGTGTGAACCAAAGAGGGGGGCATGCACTTACACTTCAAACATCCTTTTGAAAGACTGACA
AGTTTGGGTCTTCACAGTTGGAATTGGGCATCCCTTTTGTCAGGGAGGGAGGGAGGGAGGGAGGCTGGCT
TGTTATGCTGACAAGTGTGATTAAATTCAAACTTTGAGGTAAGTTGGAGGAACTTGTACATTGTTAGGAG
TGTGACAATTTGGACTCTTAATGATTTGGTCATACAAAATGAACCTAGACCAACTTCTGGAAGATGTATA
TAATAACTCCATGTTACATTGATTTCACCTGACTAATACTTATCCCTTATCAATTAAATACAGAAGATGC
CAGCCATCTGGGCCTTTTAACCCAGAAATTTAGTTTCAAACTCCTAGGTTAGTGTTCTCACTGAGCTACA
TCCTGATCTAGTCCTGAAAATAGGACCACCATCACCCCCAAAAAAATCTCAAATAAGATTTATGCTAGTG
TTTCAAAATTTTAGGAATAGGTAAGATTAGAAAGTTTTAAATTTTGAGAAATGGCTTCTCTAGAAAGATG
TACATAGTGAACACTGAATGGCTCCTAAAGAGCCTAGAAAACTGGTACTGAGCACACAGGACTGAGAGGT
CTTTCTTGAAAAGCATGTATTGCTTTACGTGGGTCACAGAAGGCAGGCAGGAAGAACTTGGGCTGAAACT
GGTGTCTTAAGTGGCTAACATCTTCACAACTGATGAGCAAGAACTTTATCCTGATGCAAAAACCATCCAA
ACAAACTAAGTGAAAGGTGGCAATGGATCCCAGGCTGCTCTAGAGGAGGACTTGACTTCTCATCCCATCA
CCCACACCAGATAGCTCATAGACTGCCAATTAACACCAGCTTCTAGCCTCCACAGGCACCTGCACTGGTA
CACATAATTTCACACAAACACAGTAAGAAGCCTTCCACCTGGCATGGTATTGCTTATCTTTAGTTCCCAA
CACTTGGGAGGCAGAGGCCAGCCAGGGCTATGTGACAAAAACCTTGTCTAGAGGAGAAACTTCATAGCTT
ATTTCCTATTCACGTAACCAGGTTAGCAAAATTTACCAGCCAGAGATGAAGCTAACAGTGTCCACTATAT
TTGTAGTGTTTTAAGTCAATTTTTTAAATATACTTAATAGAATTAAAGCTATGGTGAACCAAGTACAAAC
CTGGTGTATTAACTTGAGAACTTAGCATAAAAAGTAGTTCATTTGTTCAGTAAATATTAAATGCTTACTG
GCAAAGATTATGTCAGGAACTTGGTAAATGGTGATGAAACAATCATAGTTGTACATCTTGGTTCTGTGAT
CACCTTGGTTTGAGGTAAAAGTGGTTCCTTTGATCAAGGATGGAATTTTAAGTTTATATTCAATCAATAA
TGTATTATTTTGTGATTGCAAAATTGCCTATCTAGGGTATAAAACCTTTAAAAATTTCATAATACCAGTT
CATTCTCCAGTTACTAATTCCAAAAAGCCACTGACTATGGTGCCAATGTGGATTCTGTTCTCAAAGGAAG
GATTGTCTGTGCCCTTTATTCTAATAGAAACATCACACTGAAAATCTAAGCTGAAAGAAGCCAGACTTTC
CTAAATAAATAACTTTCCATAAAGCTCAAACAAGGATTACTTTTAGGAGGCACTGTTAAGGAACTGATAA
GTAATGAGGTTACTTATATAATGATAGTCCCACAAGACTATCTGAGGAAAAATCAGTACAACTCGAAAAC
AGAACAACCAGCTAGGCAGGAATAACAGGGCTCCCAAGTCAGGAGGTCTATCCAACACCCTTTTCTGTTG
AGGGCCCCAGACCTACATATTGTATACAAACAGGGAGGTGGGTGATTTTAACTCTCCTGAGGTACCTTGG
TAAATCTTTGTCCTGAGTAAGCAGTACAGTGTACAGTTTACATTTTCATTTAAAGATACATTAGCTCCCT
CTACCCCCTAAGACTGACAGGCACTTTGGGGGTGGGGAGGGCTTTGGAAAATAACGCTTCCATACACTAA
AAGAGAAATTTCTTTAATTAGGCTTGTTGGTTCCATACATCTACTGGTGTTTCTACTACTTAGTAATATT
ATAATAGTCACACAAGCATCTTTGCTCTGTTTAGGTTGTATATTTATTTTAAGGCAGATGATAAAACTGT
AGATCTTAAGGGATGCTTCTGCTTCTGAGATGATACAAAGAATTTAGACCATAAAACAGTAGGTTGCACA
AGCAATAGAATATGGCCTAAAGTGTTCTGACACTTAGAAGCCAAGCAGTGTAGGCTTCTTAAGAAATACC
ATTACAATCACCTTGCTAGAAATCAAGCATTCTGGAGTGGTCAAGCAGTGTAACCTGTACTGTAAGTTAC
TTTTCTGCTATTTTTCTCCCAAAGCAAGTTCTTTATGCTGATATTTCCAGTGTTAGGAACTACAAATATT
AATAAGTTGTCTTCACTCTTTTCTTTACCAAGGAGGGTCTCTTCCTTCATCTTGATCTGAAGGATGAACA
AAGGCTTGAGCAGTGCGCTTTAGAAGATAAACTGCAGCATGAAGGCCCCCGATGTTCACCCAGACTACAT
GGACCTTTCGCCACACATGTCCCATTCCAGATAAGGCCTGGCACACACAAAAAACATAAGTCATTAGGCT
ACCAGTCTGATTCTAAAACAACCTAAAATCTTCCCACTTAAATGCTATGGGTGGTGGGTTGGAAAGTTGA
CTCAGAAAATCACTTGCTGTTTTTAGAGAGGATCTGGGTTCAGTTTCTGATACATTGTGGCTTACAACTA
TAACTCCAGTTCTAGGGGGTCCATCCAACATCCTCTTCTGTTGAGGGCACCAAATAAATGTATTGTGTAC
AAACAGGGAGGTGAGTGATTTAACTCTCGTGTATAGTACCTTGGTAAAACATTTCTTGTCCTGAGTAAGC
AGTACAGCTCTGCCTGTCCCTGGTCTACAGACACGGCTCATTTCCCGAAGGCAAGCTGGATAGAGATTCC
AATTTCTCTTCTTGGATCCCATCCTATAAAAGAAGGTCAAGTTTAATCTATTGCAAAAGGTAAATAGGTA
GTTTCTTACATGAGACAAGAACAAATCTTAGGTGTGAAGCAGTCATCTTTTACAGGCCAGAGCCTCTATT
CTATGCCAATGAAGGAAACTGTTAGTCCAGTGTTATAGAGTTAGTCCAGTGTATAGTTTTCTATCAGAAC
ACTTTTTTTTTAAACAACTGCAACTTAGCTTATTGAAGACAAACCACGAGTAGAAATCTGTCCAAGAAGC
AAGTGCTTCTCAGCCTACAATGTGGAATAGGACCATGTAATGGTACAGTGAGTGAAATGAATTATGGCAT
GTTTTTCTGACTGAGAAGACAGTACAATAAAAGGTAAACTCATGGTATTTATTTAAAAAGAATCCAATTT
CTACCTTTTTCCAAATGGCATATCTGTTACAATAATATCCACAGAAGCAGTTCTCAGTGGGAGGTTGCAG
ATATCCCACTGAACAGCATCAATGGGCAAACCCCAGGTTGTTTTTCTGTGGAGACAAAGGTAAGATATTT
CAATATATTTTCCCAAGCTAATGAGATGGCTCAGCAAATAATGGTACTGGCCATTAAGTCTCATGACCTG
AGCTTGATCCTCAGGGACCATGTGGTACAAGGAGAGACCTAAATCCTTCAGTTGGACTTCAATCTTCTAC
CCTCATGTCCACACACAAATAAATACAATAAAAAACATTCTGCAGTCTGAATTTCTAAAGGTTGTTTTTC
TAAAAAGAAATGTTAAAGTAACATAGGAAGAAATATGTCCATAACTGAAATACAAGTTTTTTAAATGGTT
AAGACTGGTTTTCAAAGGATGTATGGTTAAGAAAATACCAGGGAAAATGAGCTTACATGTAAAAAAGTGT
CTAAAAGGCCAGAGAAATGACCCAGCTGGCAAAGGTGTCTGCCCTAAGCCAGACAAAAGGAATTTGATTC
ACAGGAAGAAGAGACCCAACTCTCACTAGTTATCCTCTGACTTCCACACCATGACACAGCTCCATGGCAC
TCTCAGGCCCCCACACATATACAGATATAAACAGAAACCTAATCCACCAGCCTTCAGAAGCAAAGCAATT
GGAGGATTTAAACAGGCCATGGCTACTAATAGAGATAACTGGTAGTTTAAAAGTTATGGTAATGACTTTC
ATGCTTCTTTCAACTCATATTGTTCTAAATAATTAATTTGGTTTTTCAAGGCAGGGTTTCTCTGTGTAGT
TCTGGCTGTCCTGGAACTCACTCTGTAGACCAGGCTGGCCTTGAACTCAGATCCATCTGCCTCTGGAATA
AGGGCACGTGCGTGCCTTTTCTACATAACAAAACCTATACTATAACAAAACCTATACCATACTGTACCGT
TTTGGGAAAAGACAAAAAATAATGAACAAAAAAGGAGAAATAACATTCCAATAAAGTATGGAAATGGTAG
TTAAATTAATTACAAATGTTTTTCAGTAAATTAGATGTGACTTCTCATACTGTTCATTTGGCTATAATGA
TACCACAAAGCACTGGGGGTGAATAATAATTCCAAGTCAGTAGGGAGAGAGACTTGAAAAGATGCAATGC
AATCATTGAAGTTAAACTTACCCATCTTTAATCTGGCTCTTAGTCAATAGAGATGAGATGTTATTTGCTG
CTCTGTTCACTGCCAGTGGGTTATTGTCCCCAGCAATATGGTAACAGTGAGACCACTCAGTAGCCCCCTA
TGAGACAGGAGTGTTGGTTAAACATGCCACAAGAGAAAAGGGAAAAGTCACTATGGCCAACTCTCAGTAA
CATGGCAATCCGTGCCATTCATTTCCTTGCCAGAAATGTCTTCCCTGTTCTTCTGCCTACTGAACTTTCA
CCCACTAGAAATGTGGCTCCAATGTCATCCACTATGACATCAATGTCAGCGCTAGAAGCACTTTGCACAC
CTCTGTTGCTGACTTAGCCCATTTGAAACTATGTCTATCACCTCTGCCTAAGTAATCCAGCAATTCCTTC
CAGATAGGTCTAGTATTTTCTTTCTACCCGGCAATGGCTGGCACATATAAGGGACTGCATTCTCTTAATT
AACATGATTTTTAAAAATTTACCTAACTAACCAGACCTATGCTGTCTTGGATTGTGAGTTTAGCTTTTAA
AAGATAACCACATTTCTGAAAAGATTTTGTAGTTAAGTAAAAAATGTCAGCAGCATATAAATGCCAAGCA
GTGACATATTTGTGAAACAAAGTGACATACTATGGTACTGTTTCTGCCACAAAGACATGCATGCATGAAT
ACAGCACTTCATAACTATTTTGCCCAGACCCTTTAGGATGATGACATTCTGGTCTATTATTCTATAATGA
CAGCAAACAAGAGGAATGTTCAAGTATGCCATAAACTGGGTGTGCAGGGATACAGGAAGAACTCACAGGT
GTGATCTGTGCTTGCCAACCTTTTTATTTTTTTTAATTATTATTTTAATGTTTAATCCAGGATGGATTTC
CTACCTTGGGCTACATTTACAGTACTTCTAAATCTCAGTGTCTTCTAGGACAGGTATTAGATAATTTAAT
GGGCACATCTGTACACAGACCCTTCAGTTTCCATCATGACTCAGCTGAAGTTTCCACGTAGGTACTCTCT
CTCATGCCTACTTTTACGTGGAAATGGCTTAATCTGGTTTTCCCACCCCACCCCTTTTATTCTGATGTCT
ACTTTGATTGTGTGTTTCTTCATCATGGTCAGTTTACCTGCCATTTCGCAGATAAGTCATGGTTTAATGA
TGGAGAACTACAGTTTGGTTTCCAGAATTAATTCGAGCTCGGCCGACTTGGCCAATTCGCCCTATAGTGA
GTCGTATTACAATTCACTGGCCGTCGTTTTACAACGTCGTGACTGGGAAAACCCTGGCGTTACCCAACTT
AATCGCCTTGCAGCACATCCCCCTTTCGCCAGCTGGCGTAATAGCGAAGAGGCCCGCACCGATCGCCCTT
CCCAACAGTTGCGCAGCCTGAATGGCGAATGG
[124 nt withheld, positions 20473-20596]
C
[91 nt withheld, positions 20598-20688]
A
[49 nt withheld, positions 20690-20738]
CCTTTGACGTTGGAGTCCACGTTCTTT
[37 nt withheld, positions 20766-20802]
ACCCTATCTCGGTCTATTCTTTTGATTTATAAGGGATTTTGCCGATTTCGGCCTATTGGTTAAAAAATGA
GCTGATTTAACAAAAATTTAACGCGAATTTTAACAAAATATTAACGCTTACAATTTCCTGATGCGGTATT
TTCTCCTTACGCATCTGTGCGGTATTTCACACCGCATATGGTGCACTCTCAGTACAATCTGCTCTGATGC
CGCATAGTTAAGCCAGCCCCGACACCCGCCAACACCCGCTGACGCGCCCTGACGGGCTTGTCTGCTCCCG
GCATCCGCTTACAGACAAGCTGTGACCGTCTCCGGGAGCTGCATGTGTCAGAGGTTTTCACCGTCATCAC
CGAAACGCGCGAGACGAAAGGGCCTCGTGATACGCCTATTTTTATAGGTTAATGTCATGATAATAATGGT
TTCTTAGACGTCAGGTGGCACTTTTCGGGGAAATGTGCGCGGAACCCCTATTTGTTTATTTTTCTAAATA
CATTCAAATATGTATCCGCTCATGAGACAATAACCCTGATAAATGCTTCAATAATATTGAAAAAGGAAGA
GTATGAGTATTCAACATTTCCGTGTCGCCCTTATTCCCTTTTTTGCGGCATTTTGCCTTCCTGTTTTTGC
TCACCCAGAAACGCTGGTGAAAGTAAAAGATGCTGAAGATCAGTTGGGTGCACGAGTGGGTTACATCGAA
CTGGATCTCAACAGCGGTAAGATCCTTGAGAGTTTTCGCCCCGAAGAACGTTTTCCAATGATGAGCACTT
TTAAAGTTCTGCTATGTGGCGCGGTATTATCCCGTATTGACGCCGGGCAAGAGCAACTCGGTCGCCGCAT
ACACTATTCTCAGAATGACTTGGTTGAGTACTCACCAGTCACAGAAAAGCATCTTACGGATGGCATGACA
GTAAGAGAATTATGCAGTGCTGCCATAACCATGAGTGATAACACTGCGGCCAACTTACTTCTGACAACGA
TCGGAGGACCGAAGGAGCTAACCGCTTTTTTGCACAACATGGGGGATCATGTAACTCGCCTTGATCGTTG
GGAACCGGAGCTGAATGAAGCCATACCAAACGACGAGCGTGACACCACGATGCCTGCAGCAATGGCAACA
ACGTTGCGCAAACTATTAACTGGCGAACTACTTACTCTAGCTTCCCGGCAACAATTAATAGACTGGATGG
AGGCGGATAAAGTTGCAGGACCACTTCTGCGCTCGGCCCTTCCGGCTGGCTGGTTTATTGCTGATAAATC
TGGAGCCGGTGAGCGTGGGTCTCGCGGTATCATTGCAGCACTGGGGCCAGATGGTAAGCCCTCCCGTATC
GTAGTTATCTACACGACGGGGAGTCAGGCAACTATGGATGAACGAAATAGACAGATCGCTGAGATAGGTG
CCTCACTGATTAAGCATTGGTAACTGTCAGACCAAGTTTACTCATATATACTTTAGATTGATTTAAAACT
TCATTTTTAATTTAAAAGGATCTAGGTGAAGATCCTTTTTGATAATCTCATGACCAAAATCCCTTAACGT
GAGTTTTCGTTCCACTGAGCGTCAGACCCCGTAGAAAAGATCAAAGGATCTTCTTGAGATCCTTTTTTTC
TGCGCGTAATCTGCTGCTTGCAAACAAAAAAACCACCGCTACCAGCGGTGGTTTGTTTGCCGGATCAAGA
GCTACCAACTCTTTTTCCGAAGGTAACTGGCTTCAGCAGAGCGCAGATACCAAATACTGTCCTTCTAGTG
TAGCCGTAGTTAGGCCACCACTTCAAGAACTCTGTAGCACCGCCTACATACCTCGCTCTGCTAATCCTGT
TACCAGTGGCTGCTGCCAGTGGCGATAAGTCGTGTCTTACCGGGTTGGACTCAAGACGATAGTTACCGGA
TAAGGCGCAGCGGTCGGGCTGAACGGGGGGTTCGTGCACACAGCCCAGCTTGGAGCGAACGACCTACACC
GAACTGAGATACCTACAGCGTGAGCTATGAGAAAGCGCCACGCTTCCCGAAGGGAGAAAGGCGGACAGGT
ATCCGGTAAGCGGCAGGGTCGGAACAGGAGAGCGCACGAGGGAGCTTCCAGGGGGAAACGCCTGGTATCT
TTATAGTCCTGTCGGGTTTCGCCACCTCTGACTTGAGCGTCGATTTTTGTGATGCTCGTCAGGGGGGCGG
AGCCTATGGAAAAACGCCAGCAACGCGGCCTTTTTACGGTTCCTGGCCTTTTGCTGGCCTTTTGCTCACA
TGTTCTTTCCTGCGTTATCCCCTGATTCTGTGGATAACCGTATTACCGCCTTTGAGTGAGCTGATACCGC
TCGCCGCAGCCGAACGACCGAGCGCAGCGAGTCAGTGAGCGAGGAAGCGGAAGAGCGCCTGATGCGGTAT
TTTCTCCTTACGCATCTGTGCGGTATTTCACACCGCATATGGTGCACTCTCAGTACAATCTGCTCTGATG
CCGCATAGTTAAGCCAGTATACACTCCGCTATCGCTACGTGACTGGGTCATGGCTGCGCCCCGACACCCG
CCAACACCCGCTGACGCGCCCTGACGGGCTTGTCTGCTCCCGGCATCCGCTTACAGACAAGCTGTGACCG
TCTCCGGGAGCTGCATGTGTCAGAGGTTTTCACCGTCATCACCGAAACGCGCGA
