>Addgene plasmid #64102 | pGATOR | addgene partial sequence | sequence record 129148 | T7 5'-TAATACGACTCACTATAGGG-3'
TTCTCCATCATTAAACCATGACTTATCTGCGAAATGGCAGGTAAACTGACCATGATGAAGAAACACACAA
TCAAAGTAGACATCAGAATAAAAGGGGTGGGGTGGGAAAACCAGATTAAGCCATTTCCACGTAAAAGTAG
GCATGAGAGAGAGTACCTACGTGGAAACTTCAGCTGAGTCATGATGGAAACTGAAGGGTCTGTGTACAGA
TGTGCCCATTAAATTATCTAATACCTGTCCTAGAAGACACTGAGATTTAGAAGTACTGTAAATGTAGCCC
AAGGTAGGAAATCCATCCTGGATTAAACATTAAAATAATAATTAAAAAAAATAAAAAGGTTGGCAAGCAC
AGATCACACCTGTGAGTTCTTCCTGTATCCCTGCACACCCAGTTTATGGCATACTTGAACATTCCTCTTG
TTTGCTGTCATTATAGAATAATAGACCAGAATGTCATCATCCTAAAGGGTCTGGGCAAAATAGTTATGAA
GTGCTGTATTCATGCATGCATGTCTTTGTGGCAGAAACAGTACCATAGTATGTCACTTTGTTTCACAAAT
ATGTCACTGCTTGGCATTTATATGCTGCTGACATTTTTTACTTAACTACAAAATCTTT
