>Addgene plasmid #64102 | pGATOR | addgene partial sequence | sequence record 133343 | ccdB-Fwd 5'-GCATGATGACCACCGATATG-3'
GGCTGATCTCAGCCACCGCGAAAATGACATCAAAAACGCCATTAACCTGATGTTCTGGGGAATATAAATG
TCAGGCTCCCTTATACACAGCCAGTCTGCAGGTCGACCATAGTGACTGGATATGTTGTGTTTTACAGTAT
TATGTAGTCTGTTTTTTATGCAAAATCTAATTTAATATATTGATATTTATATCATTTTACGTTTCTCGTT
CAGCTTTCTTGTACAAAGTGGTGATATCGGTACCGATAAGCTTGTCGACGATATCTCTAGAGGATCATAA
TCAGCCATACCACATTTGTAGAGGTTTTACTTGCTTTAAAAAACCTCCCACACCTCCCCCTGAACCTGAA
ACATAAAATGAATGCAATTGTTGTTGTTAACTTGTTTATTGCAGCTTATAATGGTTACAAATAAAGCAAT
AGCATCACAAATTTCACAAATAAAGCATTTTTTTCACTGCCTCGAGCTTCTCTCCTGACTACTCCCAGTC
ATAGCTGTCCCTCTTCTCTTATGGAGATCCCTCGACCTGCAGCCCAAGCTAGAGCGGCCGCTAGCTCGAG
TCGATCTGATATCATCGATGAATTCTACCGGGTAGGGGAGGCGCTTTTCCCAAGGCAGTCTGGAGCATGC
GCTTTAGCAGCCCCGCTGGGCACTTGGCGCTACACAAGTGGCCTCTGGCCTCGCACACATTCCACATCCA
CCGGTAGGCGCCAACCGGCTCCGTTCTTTGGTGGCCCCTTCGCGCCACCTTCTACTCCTCCCCTAGTCAG
GAAGTTCCCCCCCGCCCCGCAGCTCGCGTCGTGCAGGACGTGACAAATGGAAGTAGCACGTCTCACTAGT
CTCGTG
