>Addgene plasmid #64102 | pGATOR | addgene partial sequence | sequence record 133346 | CAT-R 5'-GCAACTGACTGAAATGCCTC-3'
GGTATATCCAGTGATTTTTTTCTCCATTTTAGCTTCCTTAGCTCCTGAAAATCTCGACGGATCCTAACTC
AAAATCCACACATTATACGAGCCGGAAGCATAAAGTGTAAAGCCTGGGGTGCCTAATGCGGCCGCCATAG
TGACTGGATATGTTGTGTTTTACAGTATTATGTAGTCTGTTTTTTATGCAAAATCTAATTTAATATATTG
ATATTTATATCATTTTACGTTTCTCGTTCAGCTTTTTTGTACAAACTTGTGATATCGGTACCCGGGGATC
CTCCAGGCGATCTGACGGTTCACTAAACGAGCTCTGCTTATATAGGCCTCCCACCGTACACGCCTACCTC
GACATACGTTCTCTATCACTGATAGGGAGTAAACTCGACATACGTTCTCTATCACTGATAGGGATAAACT
CGACATACGTTCTCTATCACTGATAGGGAGTAAACTCGACATACGTTCTCTATCACTGATAGGGAGTAAA
CTCGACATACGTTCTCTATCACTGATAGGGAGTAAACTCGACATCGTTCTCTATCACTGATAGGGAGTAA
ACTCGACATACGTTCTCTATCACTGATAGGGAGTAAACTCGAGTGAAGACGAAGCTTCCTTAGAAATCTC
GCCAAGCTTGGTCGAGCTGGATACTTCCCGTCCGC
